>Addgene plasmid #21313 | PL-SIN-EOS-C(3+)-EiP | depositor full sequence | sequence record 9854 | Author sequence
TCGCGCGTTTCGGTGATGACGGTGAAAACCTCTGACACATGCAGCTCCCGGAGACGGTCACAGCTTGTCT
GTAAGCGGATGCCGGGAGCAGACAAGCCCGTCAGGGCGCGTCAGCGGGTGTTGGCGGGTGTCGGGGCTGG
CTTAACTATGCGGCATCAGAGCAGATTGTACTGAGAGTGCACCATATGCGGTGTGAAATACCGCACAGAT
GCGTAAGGAGAAAATACCGCATCAGGCGCCATTCGCCATTCAGGCTGCGCAACTGTTGGGAAGGGCGATC
GGTGCGGGCCTCTTCGCTATTACGCCAGCTGGCGAAAGGGGGATGTGCTGCAAGGCGATTAAGTTGGGTA
ACGCCAGGGTTTTCCCAGTCACGACGTTGTAAAACGACGGCCAGTGAATTGCGGCCGCTGGAAGGGCTAA
TTTGGTCCCAAAAAAGACAAGAGATCCTTGATCTGTGGATCTACCACACACAAGGCTACTTCCCTGATTG
GCAGAACTACACACCAGGGCCAGGGATCAGATATCCACTGACCTTTGGATGGTGCTTCAAGTTAGTACCA
GTTGAACCAGAGCAAGTAGAAGAGGCCAAATAAGGAGAGAAGAACAGCTTGTTACACCCTATGAGCCAGC
ATGGGATGGAGGACCCGGAGGGAGAAGTATTAGTGTGGAAGTTTGACAGCCTCCTAGCATTTCGTCACAT
GGCCCGAGAGCTGCATCCGGAGTACTACAAAGACTGCTGACATCGAGCTTTCTACAAGGGACTTTCCGCT
GGGGACTTTCCAGGGAGGTGTGGCCTGGGCGGGACTGGGGAGTGGCGAGCCCTCAGATGCTACATATAAG
CAGCTGCTTTTTGCCTGTACTGGGTCTCTCTGGTTAGACCAGATCTGAGCCTGGGAGCTCTCTGGCTAAC
TAGGGAACCCACTGCTTAAGCCTCAATAAAGCTTGCCTTGAGTGCTCAAAGTAGTGTGTGCCCGTCTGTT
GTGTGACTCTGGTAACTAGAGATCCCTCAGACCCTTTTAGTCAGTGTGGAAAATCTCTAGCAGTGGCGCC
CGAACAGGGACTTGAAAGCGAAAGTAAAGCCAGAGGAGATCTCTCGACGCAGGACTCGGCTTGCTGAAGC
GCGCACGGCAAGAGGCGAGGGGCGGCGACTGGTGAGTACGCCAAAAATTTTGACTAGCGGAGGCTAGAAG
GAGAGAGATGGGTGCGAGAGCGTCGGTATTAAGCGGGGGAGAATTAGATAAATGGGAAAAAATTCGGTTA
AGGCCAGGGGGAAAGAAACAATATAAACTAAAACATATAGTATGGGCAAGCAGGGAGCTAGAACGATTCG
CAGTTAATCCTGGCCTTTTAGAGACATCAGAAGGCTGTAGACAAATACTGGGACAGCTACAACCATCCCT
TCAGACAGGATCAGAAGAACTTAGATCATTATATAATACAATAGCAGTCCTCTATTGTGTGCATCAAAGG
ATAGATGTAAAAGACACCAAGGAAGCCTTAGATAAGATAGAGGAAGAGCAAAACAAAAGTAAGAAAAAGG
CACAGCAAGCAGCAGCTGACACAGGAAACAACAGCCAGGTCAGCCAAAATTACCCTATAGTGCAGAACCT
CCAGGGGCAAATGGTACATCAGGCCATATCACCTAGAACTTTAAATTAAGACAGCAGTACAAATGGCAGT
ATTCATCCACAATTTTAAAAGAAAAGGGGGGATTGGGGGGTACAGTGCAGGGGAAAGAATAGTAGACATA
ATAGCAACAGACATACAAACTAAAGAATTACAAAAACAAATTACAAAAATTCAAAATTTTCGGGTTTATT
ACAGGGACAGCAGAGATCCAGTTTGGAAAGGACCAGCAAAGCTCCTCTGGAAAGGTGAAGGGGCAGTAGT
AATACAAGATAATAGTGACATAAAAGTAGTGCCAAGAAGAAAAGCAAAGATCATCAGGGATTATGGAAAA
CAGATGGCAGGTGATGATTGTGTGGCAAGTAGACAGGATGAGGATTAACACATGGAAAAGATTAGTAAAA
CACCATAGCTCTAGAGCGATCCGATCTTCAGACCTGGAGGAGGCGATATGAGGGACAATTGGAGAAGTGA
ATTATATAAATATAAAGTAGTAAAAATTGAACCATTAGGAGTAGCACCCACCAAGGCAAAGAGAAGAGTG
GTGCAGAGAGAAAAAAGAGCAGTGGGAATAGGAGCTTTGTTCCTTGGGTTCTTGGGAGCAGCAGGAAGCA
CTATGGGCTGCACGTCAATGACGCTGACGGTACAGGCCAGACAATTATTGTCTGATATAGTGCAGCAGCA
GAACAATTTGCTGAGGGCTATTGAGGCGCAACAGCATCTGTTGCAACTCACAGTCTGGGGCATCAAACAG
CTCCAGGCAAGAATCCTGGCTGTGGAAAGATACCTAAAGGATCAACAGCTCCTGGGGATTTGGGGTTGCT
CTGGAAAACTCATTTGCACCACTGCTGTGCCTTGGAATGCTAGTTGGAGTAATAAATCTCTGGAACAGAT
TTGGAATAACATGACCTGGATGGAGTGGGACAGAGAAATTAACAATTACACAAGCTTGGTAGGTTTAAGA
ATAGTTTTTGCTGTACTTTCTATAGTGAATAGAGTTAGGCAGGGATATTCACCATTATCGTTTCAGACCC
ACCTCCCAATCCCGAGGGGACCCGACAGGCCCGAAGGAATAGAAGAAGAAGGTGGAGAGAGAGACAGAGA
CAGATCCATTCGATTAGTGAACGGATCCTCCCTTTATCCAGCCCTCACTCCTTCTCTAGGCGCCGGAATT
CGGGTGTGGGGAGGTTGTAGCCCGACCCTGCCCCTCCCCCCAGGGAGGTTGAGAGTTCTGGGCAGACGGC
AGATGCATAACAAAGGTGCATGATAGCTCTGCCCTGGGGGCAGAGAAGATGGTTGGGGAGGGGTCCCTCT
CGTCCTAGCTCGAGCTTAATCACTAGTGAATTCGGGTGTGGGGAGGTTGTAGCCCGACCCTGCCCCTCCC
CCCAGGGAGGTTGAGAGTTCTGGGCAGACGGCAGATGCATAACAAAGGTGCATGATAGCTCTGCCCTGGG
GGCAGAGAAGATGGTTGGGGAGGGGTCCCTCTCGTCCTAGCTCGAGCTTAATCACTAGTGAATTCGGGTG
TGGGGAGGTTGTAGCCCGACCCTGCCCCTCCCCCCAGGGAGGTTGAGAGTTCTGGGCAGACGGCAGATGC
ATAACAAAGGTGCATGATAGCTCTGCCCTGGGGGCAGAGAAGATGGTTGGGGAGGGGTCCCTCTCGTCCT
AGCTCGAGCTTAATCACTAGTGAATTCTCCCCTCCCCCAGCCTGAAACCTGCTTGCTCAGGGGTGGAGCT
TCCTGCTCATTCGTTCTGCCACGCCCACTGCTGGAACCTGCGGAGCCACACCCGTGCACCTTTCTACTGG
ACCAGAGATTATTCGGCGGGAATCGGGTCCCCTCCCCCTTCCTTCATAACTAGTGTCGCAACTATAAAAT
TTGAGCCTTGATCAGAGTAACTGTCTTGGCTACATTCTTTCTTCCGCCCCGTCTAGATTCCTCTCTTAAA
GCTCGAGCGGCCTTCTCAGTCGAACCGTTCACGTTGCGAGCTGCTGGCGGCCGCAACAAGATCTGCGATC
TAAGTAAGCTTGGCATTCCGGTACTGTTGGTAAAGCCACCATGGTGAGCAAGGGCGAGGAGCTGTTCACC
GGGGTGGTGCCCATCCTGGTCGAGCTGGACGGCGACGTAAACGGCCACAAGTTCAGCGTGTCCGGCGAGG
GCGAGGGCGATGCCACCTACGGCAAGCTGACCCTGAAGTTCATCTGCACCACCGGCAAGCTGCCCGTGCC
CTGGCCCACCCTCGTGACCACCCTGACCTACGGCGTGCAGTGCTTCAGCCGCTACCCCGACCACATGAAG
CAGCACGACTTCTTCAAGTCCGCCATGCCCGAAGGCTACGTCCAGGAGCGCACCATCTTCTTCAAGGACG
ACGGCAACTACAAGACCCGCGCCGAGGTGAAGTTCGAGGGCGACACCCTGGTGAACCGCATCGAGCTGAA
GGGCATCGACTTCAAGGAGGACGGCAACATCCTGGGGCACAAGCTGGAGTACAACTACAACAGCCACAAC
GTCTATATCATGGCCGACAAGCAGAAGAACGGCATCAAGGTGAACTTCAAGATCCGCCACAACATCGAGG
ACGGCAGCGTGCAGCTCGCCGACCACTACCAGCAGAACACCCCCATCGGCGACGGCCCCGTGCTGCTGCC
CGACAACCACTACCTGAGCACCCAGTCCGCCCTGAGCAAAGACCCCAACGAGAAGCGCGATCACATGGTC
CTGCTGGAGTTCGTGACCGCCGCCGGGATCACTCTCGGCATGGACGAGCTGTACAAGTAAAGCGGCCAAC
CTCGACGTTATTCCCTTCGATCGAATTCCGCCCCTCTCCCTCCCCCCCCCCTAACGTTACTGGCCGAAGC
CGCTTGGAATAAGGCCGGTGTGCGTTTGTCTATATGTTATTTTCCACCATATTGCCGTCTTTTGGCAATG
TGAGGGCCCGGAAACCTGGCCCTGTCTTCTTGACGAGCATTCCTAGGGGTCTTTCCCCTCTCGCCAAAGG
AATGCAAGGTCTGTTGAATGTCGTGAAGGAAGCAGTTCCTCTGGAAGCTTCTTGAAGACAAACAACGTCT
GTAGCGACCCTTTGCAGGCAGCGGAACCCCCCACCTGGCGACAGGTGCCTCTGCGGCCAAAAGCCACGTG
TATAAGATACACCTGCAAAGGCGGCACAACCCCAGTGCCACGTTGTGAGTTGGATAGTTGTGGAAAGAGT
CAAATGGCTCTCCTCAAGCGTATTCAACAAGGGGCTGAAGGATGCCCAGAAGGTACCCCATTGTATGGGA
TCTGATCTGGGGCCTCGGTGCACATGCTTTACATGTGTTTAGTCGAGGTTAAAAAAACGTCTAGGCCCCC
CGAACCACGGGGACGTGGTTTTCCTTTGAAAAACACGATGATAATATGGCCACAACCATGACCGAGTACA
AGCCCACGGTGCGCCTCGCCACCCGCGACGACGTCCCCAGGGCCGTACGCACCCTCGCCGCCGCGTTCGC
CGACTACCCCGCCACGCGCCACACCGTCGATCCGGACCGCCACATCGAGCGGGTCACCGAGCTGCAAGAA
CTCTTCCTCACGCGCGTCGGGCTCGACATCGGCAAGGTGTGGGTCGCGGACGACGGCGCCGCGGTGGCGG
TCTGGACCACGCCGGAGAGCGTCGAAGCGGGGGCGGTGTTCGCCGAGATCGGCCCGCGCATGGCCGAGTT
GAGCGGTTCCCGGCTGGCCGCGCAGCAACAGATGGAAGGCCTCCTGGCGCCGCACCGGCCCAAGGAGCCC
GCGTGGTTCCTGGCCACCGTCGGCGTCTCGCCCGACCACCAGGGCAAGGGTCTGGGCAGCGCCGTCGTGC
TCCCCGGAGTGGAGGCGGCCGAGCGCGCCGGGGTGCCCGCCTTCCTGGAGACCTCCGCGCCCCGCAACCT
CCCCTTCTACGAGCGGCTCGGCTTCACCGTCACCGCCGACGTCGAGGTGCCCGAAGGACCGCGCACCTGG
TGCATGACCCGCAAGCCCGGTGCCTGACGCCCGCCCCACGACCCGCAGCGCCCGACCGAAAGGAGCGCAC
GACCCCATGCATCGATTTCGAACCCGGGGTACCTTTAAGACCAATGACTTACAAGGCAGCTGTAGATCTT
AGCCACTTTTTAAAAGAAAAGGGGGGACTGGAAGGGCTAATTCACTCCCAAAGAAGACAAGATCTGCTTT
TTGCCTGTACTGGGTCTCTCTGGTTAGACCAGATCTGAGCCTGGGAGCTCTCTGGCTAACTAGGGAACCC
ACTGCTTAAGCCTCAATAAAGCTTGCCTTGAGTGCTTCAAGTAGTGTGTGCCCGTCTGTTGTGTGACTCT
GGTAACTAGAGATCCCTCAGACCCTTTTAGTCAGTGTGGAAAATCTCTAGCAGAATTCTAGCTTGGCGTA
ATCATGGTCATAGCTGTTCCTGTGTGAAATTGTTATCCGCTCACAATTCCACACAACATACGAGCCGGAA
GCATAAAGTGTAAAGCCTGGGGTGCCTAATGAGTGAGCTAACTCACATTAATTGCGTTGCGCTCACTGCC
CGCTTTCCAGTCGGGAAACCTGTCGTGCCAGCTGCATTAATGAATCGGCCAACGCGCGGGGAGAGGCGGT
TTGCGTATTGGGCGCTCTTCCGCTTCCTCGCTCACTGACTCGCTGCGCTCGGTCGTTCGGCTGCGGCGAG
CGGTATCAGCTCACTCAAAGGCGGTAATACGGTTATCCACAGAATCAGGGGATAACGCAGGAAAGAACAT
GTGAGCAAAAGGCCAGCAAAAGGCCAGGAACCGTAAAAAGGCCGCGTTGCTGGCGTTTTTCCATAGGCTC
CGCCCCCCTGACGAGCATCACAAAAATCGACGCTCAAGTCAGAGGTGGCGAAACCCGACAGGACTATAAA
GATACCAGGCGTTTCCCCCTGGAAGCTCCCTCGTGCGCTCTCCTGTTCCGACCCTGCCGCTTACCGGATA
CCTGTCCGCCTTTCTCCCTTCGGGAAGCGTGGCGCTTTCTCAATGCTCACGCTGTAGGTATCTCAGTTCG
GTGTAGGTCGTTCGCTCCAAGCTGGGCTGTGTGCACGAACCCCCCGTTCAGCCCGACCGCTGCGCCTTAT
CCGGTAACTATCGTCTTGAGTCCAACCCGGTAAGACACGACTTATCGCCACTGGCAGCAGCCACTGGTAA
CAGGATTAGCAGAGCGAGGTATGTAGGCGGTGCTACAGAGTTCTTGAAGTGGTGGCCTAACTACGGCTAC
ACTAGAAGGACAGTATTTGGTATCTGCGCTCTGCTGAAGCCACTTACCTTCGGAAAAAGAGTTGGTAGCT
CTTGATCCGGCAAACAAACCACCGCTGGTAGCGGTGGTTTTTTTGTTTGCAAGCAGCAGATTACGCGCAG
AAAAAAAGGATCTCAAGAAGATCCTTTGATCTTTTCTACGGGGTCTGACGCTCAGTGGAACGAAAACTCA
CGTTAAGGGATTTTGGTCATGAGATTATCAAAAAGGATCTTCACCTAGATCCTTTTAAATTAAAAATGAA
GTTTTAAATCAATCTAAAGTATATATGAGTAAACTTGGTCTGACAGTTACCAATGCTTAATCAGTGAGGC
ACCTATCTCAGCGATCTGTCTATTTCGTTCATCCATAGTTGCCTGACTCCCCGTCGTGTAGATAACTACG
ATACGGGAGGGCTTACCATCTGGCCCCAGTGCTGCAATGATACCGCGAGACCCACGCTCACCGGCTCCAG
ATTTATCAGCAATAAACCAGCCAGCCGGAAGGGCCGAGCGCAGAAGTGGTCCTGCAACTTTATCCGCCTC
CATCCAGTCTATTAATTGTTGCCGGGAAGCTAGAGTAAGTAGTTCGCCAGTTAATAGTTTGCGCAACGTT
GTGCCATTGCTACAGGCATCGTGGTGTCACGCTCGTCGTTTGGTATGGCTTCATTCAGCTCCGGTTCCCA
ACGATCAAGGCGAGTTACATGATCCCCCATGTTGTGCAAAAAAGCGGTTAGCTCCTTCGGTCCTCCGATC
GTTGTCAGAAGTAAGTTGGCCGCAGTGTTATCACTCATGGTTATGGCAGCACTGCATAATTCTCTTACTG
TCATGCCATCCGTAAGATGCTTTTCTGTGACTGGTGAGTACTCAACCAAGTCATTCTGAGAATAGTGTAT
GCGGCGACCGAGTTGCTCTTGCCCGGCGTCAATACGGGATAATACCGCGCCACATAGCAGAACTTTAAAA
GTGCTCATCATTGGAAAACGTTCTTCGGGGCGAAAACTCTCAAGGATCTTACCGCTGTTGAGATCCAGTT
CGATGTAACCCACTCGTGCACCCAACTGATCTTCAGCATCTTTTACTTTCACCAGCGTTTCTGGGTGAGC
AAAAACAGGAAGGCAAAATGCCGCAAAAAAGGGAATAAGGGCGACACGGAAATGTTGAATACTCATACTC
TTCCTTTTTCAATATTATTGAAGCATTTATCAGGGTTATTGTCTCATGAGCGGATACATATTTGAATGTA
TTTAGAAAAATAAACAAATAGGGGTTCCGCGCACATTTCCCCGAAAAGTGCCACCTGGGACTAGCTTTTT
GCAAAAGCCTAGGCCTCCAAAAAAGCCTCCTCACTACTTCTGGAATAGCTCAGAGGCCGAGGCGGCCTCG
GCCTCTGCATAAATAAAAAAAATTAGTCAGCCATGGGGCGGAGAATGGGCGGAACTGGGCGGAGTTAGGG
GCGGGATGGGCGGAGTTAGGGGCGGGACTATGGTTGCTGACTAATTGAGATGTAGCTTGCATGCCGACAT
GGATTATTGACTAGTCCCTAAGAAACCATTATTATCATGACATTAACCTATAAAAATAGGCGTATCACGA
GGCCCTTTCGTC
Features (pLannotate 1.2.2; 26 found; start..end, strand, type, name):
    137..236     +  misc_feature   bom (fragment): basis of mobility region from pBR322
    242..399     -  CDS            lacZα (fragment): LacZα fragment of β-galactosidase; lacZ fragment
    408..737     +  CDS            nef (fragment): NEF_HV1A2 - Experimental evidence at protein level: Swiss-Prot protein existence level 1. Extracellular Nef protein targets CD4(+) T-lymphocytes for apoptosis by interacting with CXCR4 surface receptors. From Human immunodeficiency virus type 1 group M subtype B (isolate ARV2/SF2) (HIV-1).
    785..1042    +  LTR            5' LTR (truncated): truncated 5' long terminal repeat (LTR) from HIV-1
   1090..1214    +  misc_feature   HIV-1 Ψ: packaging signal of human immunodeficiency virus type 1
   1198..1656    +  CDS            HIV-1 gag (fragment): gag protein from human immunodeficiency virus 1; gag
   1693..1810    +  misc_feature   cPPT/CTS: central polypurine tract and central termination sequence of HIV-1
   1953..2036    +  CDS            vif (fragment): VIF_HV1N5 - Experimental evidence at protein level: Swiss-Prot protein existence level 1. Counteracts the innate antiviral activity of host APOBEC3F and APOBEC3G. Forms a complex with host APOBEC3F and APOBEC3G thus preventing the entry of these lethally hypermutating enzymes into progeny virions. Recruits an active E3 ubiquitin ligase complex composed of elongin BC, CUL5, and RBX2 to induce polyubiquitination of APOBEC3G and APOBEC3F. In turn, they are directed to the 26S proteasome for degradation. Vif interaction with APOBEC3G also blocks its cytidine deaminase activity in a proteasome-inde
   2149..2485    +  ncRNA          RRE: Accession: RF00036 - HIV Rev response element
   2657..2759    +  CDS            Rev (fragment): human immunodeficiency virus 1 (HIV-1) Rev protein; rev; enhances nuclear export of unspliced and incompletely spliced viral mRNAs
   2754..2794    +  CDS            gag (truncated) (fragment): truncated Moloney murine leukemia virus (MMLV) gag gene lacking the start codon
   3681..4400    +  CDS            EGFP: the original enhanced GFP (Yang et al., 1996) mammalian codon-optimized
   4552..5014    +  misc_feature   IRES: internal ribosome entry site (IRES) of the encephalomyocarditis virus (EMCV)
   5028..5627    +  CDS            PuroR: puromycin N-acetyltransferase; pac from Streptomyces alboniger; confers resistance to puromycin
   5693..5836    +  CDS            nef (fragment): NEF_HV1LA - Experimental evidence at protein level: Swiss-Prot protein existence level 1. Extracellular Nef protein targets CD4(+) T-lymphocytes for apoptosis by interacting with CXCR4 surface receptors. From Human immunodeficiency virus type 1 group M subtype B (isolate Lai) (HIV-1).
   5822..6002    +  LTR            5' LTR (truncated): truncated 5' long terminal repeat (LTR) from HIV-1
   6050..6066    -  protein_bind   lac operator: The lac repressor binds to the lac operator to inhibit transcription in E. coli. This inhibition can be relieved by adding lactose or isopropyl-β-D-thiogalactopyranoside (IPTG). lac repressor encoded by lacI
   6074..6104    -  promoter       lac promoter: promoter for the E. coli lac operon
   6119..6140    -  protein_bind   CAP binding site: CAP binding activates transcription in the presence of cAMP. E. coli catabolite activator protein
   6153..6245    -  CDS            lacI (fragment): lac repressor; lacI; The lac repressor binds to the lac operator to inhibit transcription in E. coli. This inhibition can be relieved by adding lactose or isopropyl-β-D-thiogalactopyranoside (IPTG).
   6428..7016    -  rep_origin     ori: high-copy-number ColE1/pMB1/pBR322/pUC origin of replication
   7187..8046    -  CDS            AmpR: β-lactamase; bla; confers resistance to ampicillin, carbenicillin, and related antibiotics
   8047..8151    -  promoter       AmpR promoter: bla
   8202..8337    -  rep_origin     SV40 ori: SV40 origin of replication
   8361..8382    -  promoter       SV40 promoter (fragment): SV40 enhancer and early promoter
   8482..35      +  CDS            rop (fragment) (across the origin): Rop protein, which maintains plasmids at low copy number; rop
