[The description below was written by a language model from this plasmid's Addgene catalogue record and pLannotate feature annotations shown in this document.]
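Description:
PL-SIN-EOS-C(3+)-EiP is a self-inactivating HIV-1-based lentiviral reporter built on the PL-SIN backbone and intended for transduction of mammalian cells. It is maintained in E. coli as a high-copy plasmid through a ColE1/pUC-type origin with ampicillin resistance (AmpR under its bla promoter). The annotated 8,482-nt depositor sequence also shows leftover cloning-vector fragments (lac promoter/operator, lacZα, lacI, bom, rop) and an SV40 origin outside the viral region. The viral portion contains a 5' LTR, the Ψ packaging signal running into a partial gag sequence, the cPPT/CTS, the Rev response element and a shorter 3' LTR consistent with the SIN design, along with small residual nef, vif and rev fragments. According to the depositor, virus production requires Tat to be supplied in addition to Gag/Pol, Rev and VSV-G, which implies that genomic RNA transcription depends on the native, Tat-responsive 5' LTR.

The payload is a bicistronic EGFP-IRES-PuroR cassette ("EiP"). EGFP is translated cap-dependently and puromycin N-acetyltransferase from the EMCV IRES, so a single transcript gives both fluorescence and drug selection. It is driven by the EOS-C(3+) promoter region, described in the record as carrying three copies of an Oct3/4 enhancer. The automated feature table does not annotate this element, but an unannotated stretch lies immediately upstream of EGFP where it would be expected. Because the promoter is tied to pluripotency-associated regulation, expression marks cells in a pluripotent state. The associated publication describes using EOS vectors to identify and select human induced pluripotent stem cells by green fluorescence and puromycin resistance.
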