Addgene plasmid #21313: PL-SIN-EOS-C(3+)-EiP
Purpose: Lentiviral EOS reporter with Oct3/4 enhancer (x3), expresses EGFP and Puro resistance
Depositing lab: James Ellis. Depositing organization: Hospital for Sick Children. Publication: Isolation of human iPS cells using EOS lentiviral vectors to select for pluripotency. Hotta A, Cheung AY, Farra N, Vijayaragavan K, Seguin CA, Draper JS, Pasceri P, Maksakova IA, Mager DL, Rossant J, Bhatia M, Ellis J. Nat Methods. 2009 May . 6(5):370-6. 10.1038/nmeth.1325 PubMed 19404254.
Backbone
  Vector backbone: PL-SIN lentiviral vector
  Backbone manufacturer: Buzina et al., PLoS Genetics, 2008
  Backbone size w/o insert (bp): 6141
  Vector type: Mammalian Expression, Lentiviral
  Selectable markers: Puromycin
Growth in bacteria
  Bacterial resistance: Ampicillin, 100 μg/mL
  Growth temperature: 37°C
  Growth strain: Stbl3
  Copy number: High Copy
Gene/Insert
  Gene/Insert name: Enhanced Green Fluorescence Protein, Puromycin resistance gene (alt name: EGFP-IRES-Puro)
  Insert size (bp): 1947
  Promoter: EOS-C(3+) promoter region
  Cloning method: Unknown
  Sequencing primers: 5′ n/a; 3′ n/a
Terms and licenses: Academic/Nonprofit Terms; Industry Terms: Not Available to Industry
Depositor comments: EGFP and Puro resistance genes driven by EOS-C(3+) promoter. PL-SIN lentiviral vector (Buzina et al., PLoS Genetics, 2008) requires Tat cDNA for lentivirus production, as well as other packaging cDNAs (Gag/pol, Rev, and VSV-G). The construct PL-SIN-EOS-C(3+)-EiP is the same as PL-EOS-C(3+)-EGFP-IRES-PuroR (EiP = EGFP-IRES-PuroR).
How to cite: PL-SIN-EOS-C(3+)-EiP was a gift from James Ellis (Addgene plasmid # 21313 ; http://n2t.net/addgene:21313 ; RRID:Addgene_21313)
