>Addgene plasmid #21313 | PL-SIN-EOS-C(3+)-EiP | addgene partial sequence | sequence record 112073 | EGFP-N 5'-CGTCGCCGTCCAGCTCGACCAG-3'
CCTTGCTCACCATGGTGGCTTTACCAACAGTACCGGAATGCCAAGCTTACTTAGATCGCAGATCTTGTTG
CGGCCGCCAGCAGCTCGCAACGTGAACGGTTCGACTGAGAAGGCCGCTCGAGCTTTAAGAGAGGAATCTA
GACGGGGCGGAAGAAAGAATGTAGCCAAGACAGTTACTCTGATCAAGGCTCAAATTTTATAGTTGCGACA
CTAGTTATGAAGGAAGGGGGAGGGGACCCGATTCCCGCCGAATAATCTCTGGTCCAGTAGAAAGGTGCAC
GGGTGTGGCTCCGCAGGTTCCAGCAGTGGGCGTGGCAGAACGAATGAGCAGGAAGCTCCACCCCTGAGCA
AGCAGGTTTCAGGCTGGGGGAGGGGAGAATTCACTAGTGATTAAGCTCGAGCTAGGACGAGAGGGACCCC
TCCCCAACCATCTTCTCTGCCCCCAGGGCAGAGCTATCATGCACCTTTGTTATGCATCTGCCGTCTGCCC
AGAACTCTCAACCTCCCTGGGGGGAGGGGCAGGGTCGGGCTACAACCTCCCCACACCCGAATTCACTAGT
GATTAAGCTCGAGCTAGGACGAGAGGGACCCCTCCCCAACCATCTTCTCTGCCCC
